Addgene plasmid #14946: ratGLUT2
Depositing lab: Bernard Thorens. Depositing organization: Universite de Lausanne (UNIL). Publication: Protein kinase A-dependent phosphorylation of GLUT2 in pancreatic beta cells. Thorens B, Deriaz N, Bosco D, DeVos A, Pipeleers D, Schuit F, Meda P, Porret A. J Biol Chem. 1996 Apr 5. 271(14):8075-81. 10.1074/jbc.271.14.8075 PubMed 8626492.
Backbone
  Vector backbone: pcDNA3
  Backbone manufacturer: Invitrogen
  Backbone size w/o insert (bp): 5500
  Vector type: Mammalian Expression
  Selectable markers: Neomycin (select with G418)
Growth in bacteria
  Bacterial resistance: Ampicillin, 100 μg/mL
  Growth temperature: 37°C
  Growth strain: DH5alpha
  Copy number: High Copy
Gene/Insert
  Gene/Insert name: GLUT2
  Species: R. norvegicus (rat)
  Insert size (bp): 2300
  Entrez Gene: Slc2a2 (a.k.a. GTT2, Glut2)
  Cloning method: Restriction Enzyme; 5′ cloning site KpnI (not destroyed); 3′ cloning site XbaI (not destroyed)
  Sequencing primers: 5′ CMV-F
Terms and licenses: Academic/Nonprofit Terms; Industry Terms: Not Available to Industry
Depositor comments: cDNA clone isolated from a rat islet cDNA library constructed in pcDNA-1. The full length insert was excised by KpnI/XbaI and subcloned into pcDNA3.
How to cite: ratGLUT2 was a gift from Bernard Thorens (Addgene plasmid # 14946 ; http://n2t.net/addgene:14946 ; RRID:Addgene_14946)
