[The description below was written by a language model from this plasmid's Addgene catalogue record.]
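Description:
ratGLUT2 is a mammalian expression plasmid built on the pcDNA3 backbone (about 5.5 kb without insert) that carries the full-length rat GLUT2 cDNA, the product of the Slc2a2 gene encoding the low-affinity facilitative glucose transporter characteristic of pancreatic beta cells and liver. The roughly 2.3 kb insert originated as a clone isolated from a rat islet cDNA library made in pcDNA-1. It was excised with KpnI and XbaI and subcloned into the corresponding sites of pcDNA3, both of which remain intact, so the insert can be released again with the same enzymes. No epitope tag or fusion partner is recorded, so the construct appears to express the native protein.

The plasmid is maintained in E. coli at high copy number under ampicillin selection. No feature table accompanies the record and the promoter is not listed explicitly, but pcDNA3 is a standard vector that drives inserts from the CMV immediate-early promoter, which fits with the listed CMV forward sequencing primer. The backbone also carries a neomycin resistance cassette, allowing G418 selection of stably transfected mammalian cells in addition to transient expression.

The associated publication concerns protein kinase A-dependent phosphorylation of GLUT2 in pancreatic beta cells. This suggests the construct is used for heterologous expression of rat GLUT2 in cultured mammalian cells to study the transporter's regulation, modification and glucose transport activity.
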