>Addgene plasmid #14946 | ratGLUT2 | addgene partial sequence | sequence record 21525 | 14946 with CMV-F
AGCTCTCTGGCTAACTAGAGAACCCACTGCTTACTGGCTTATCGAAATTAATACGACTCACTATAGGGAG
ACCCAAGCTTGGTACCGAGCTCGGATCCACTAGTAACGGCCGCCAGTGTGCTCTAAAGGGATGAGCTGCC
TAAAATCCAGGAACAGAACCTGGATTGAGACAACAACTCCGCACGCAACATGTCAGAAGACAAGATCACC
GGAACCTTGGCTTTCACTGTCTTCACTGCAGTGCTGGGTTCCTTCCAGTTCGGATATGACATCGGTGTGA
TCAATGCACCTCAAGAGGTAATAATATCCCATTATCGACATGTTTTGGGTGTTCCTCTGGATGACCGAAG
AGCTACCATTAACTATGACATCAATGGCACAGACACCCCACTCATAGTCACACCAGCACATACGACACCA
GACGCCTGGGAAGAAGAGACTGAAGGATCTGCTCACATAGTCACTATGCTCTGGTCTCTGTCTGTGTCCA
GCTTTGCAGTAGGCGGAATGGTCGCCTCGTTCTTTGGTGGGTGGCTTGGGGACAAACTCGGAAGGATCAA
AGCCATGTTGGCTGCAAACAGCCTCTCGTTGACTGGAGCCCTCTTGATGGGGTGTTCCAAATTTGGACCG
GCACATGCTCTCATCATTGCTG
